>Addgene plasmid #208416 | pKLV2-U6gRNA5(hBIRC2_1k)-PGKpuro2ABFP-W | addgene full sequence | sequence record 413522 | Addgene NGS Result
GTCAATAATGACGTATGTTCCCATAGTAACGCCAATAGGGACTTTCCATTGACGTCAATGGGTGGAGTAT
TTACGGTAAACTGCCCACTTGGCAGTACATCAAGTGTATCATATGCCAAGTACGCCCCCTATTGACGTCA
ATGACGGTAAATGGCCCGCCTGGCATTATGCCCAGTACATGACCTTATGGGACTTTCCTACTTGGCAGTA
CATCTACGTATTAGTCATCGCTATTACCATGGTGATGCGGTTTTGGCAGTACATCAATGGGCGTGGATAG
CGGTTTGACTCACGGGGATTTCCAAGTCTCCACCCCATTGACGTCAATGGGAGTTTGTTTTGGCACCAAA
ATCAACGGGACTTTCCAAAATGTCGTAACAACTCCGCCCCATTGACGCAAATGGGCGGTAGGCGTGTACG
GTGGGAGGTCTATATAAGCAGCGCGTTTTGCCTGTACTGGGTCTCTCTGGTTAGACCAGATCTGAGCCTG
GGAGCTCTCTGGCTAACTAGGGAACCCACTGCTTAAGCCTCAATAAAGCTTGCCTTGAGTGCTTCAAGTA
GTGTGTGCCCGTCTGTTGTGTGACTCTGGTAACTAGAGATCCCTCAGACCCTTTTAGTCAGTGTGGAAAA
TCTCTAGCAGTGGCGCCCGAACAGGGACTTGAAAGCGAAAGGGAAACCAGAGGAGCTCTCTCGACGCAGG
ACTCGGCTTGCTGAAGCGCGCACGGCAAGAGGCGAGGGGCGGCGACTGGTGAGTACGCCAAAAATTTTGA
CTAGCGGAGGCTAGAAGGAGAGAGATGGGTGCGAGAGCGTCAGTATTAAGCGGGGGAGAATTAGATCGCG
ATGGGAAAAAATTCGGTTAAGGCCAGGGGGAAAGAAAAAATATAAATTAAAACATATAGTATGGGCAAGC
AGGGAGCTAGAACGATTCGCAGTTAATCCTGGCCTGTTAGAAACATCAGAAGGCTGTAGACAAATACTGG
GACAGCTACAACCATCCCTTCAGACAGGATCAGAAGAACTTAGATCATTATATAATACAGTAGCAACCCT
CTATTGTGTGCATCAAAGGATAGAGATAAAAGACACCAAGGAAGCTTTAGACAAGATAGAGGAAGAGCAA
AACAAAAGTAAGACCACCGCACAGCAAGCGGCCGGCCGCGCTGATCTTCAGACCTGGAGGAGGAGATATG
AGGGACAATTGGAGAAGTGAATTATATAAATATAAAGTAGTAAAAATTGAACCATTAGGAGTAGCACCCA
CCAAGGCAAAGAGAAGAGTGGTGCAGAGAGAAAAAAGAGCAGTGGGAATAGGAGCTTTGTTCCTTGGGTT
CTTGGGAGCAGCAGGAAGCACTATGGGCGCAGCGTCAATGACGCTGACGGTACAGGCCAGACAATTATTG
TCTGGTATAGTGCAGCAGCAGAACAATTTGCTGAGGGCTATTGAGGCGCAACAGCATCTGTTGCAACTCA
CAGTCTGGGGCATCAAGCAGCTCCAGGCAAGAATCCTGGCTGTGGAAAGATACCTAAAGGATCAACAGCT
CCTGGGGATTTGGGGTTGCTCTGGAAAACTCATTTGCACCACTGCTGTGCCTTGGAATGCTAGTTGGAGT
AATAAATCTCTGGAACAGATTTGGAATCACACGACCTGGATGGAGTGGGACAGAGAAATTAACAATTACA
CAAGCTTAATACACTCCTTAATTGAAGAATCGCAAAACCAGCAAGAAAAGAATGAACAAGAATTATTGGA
ATTAGATAAATGGGCAAGTTTGTGGAATTGGTTTAACATAACAAATTGGCTGTGGTATATAAAATTATTC
ATAATGATAGTAGGAGGCTTGGTAGGTTTAAGAATAGTTTTTGCTGTACTTTCTATAGTGAATAGAGTTA
GGCAGGGATATTCACCATTATCGTTTCAGACCCACCTCCCAACCCCGAGGGGACCCGACAGGCCCGAAGG
AATAGAAGAAGAAGGTGGAGAGAGAGACAGAGACAGATCCATTCGATTAGTGAACGGATCGGCACTGCGT
GCGCCAATTCTGCAGACAAATGGCAGTATTCATCCACAATTTTAAAAGAAAAGGGGGGATTGGGGGGTAC
AGTGCAGGGGAAAGAATAGTAGACATAATAGCAACAGACATACAAACTAAAGAATTACAAAAACAAATTA
CAAAAATTCAAAATTTTCGGGTTTATTACAGGGACAGCAGAGATCCAGTTTGGTTAGTACCGGGCCCTAC
GCGTCCAAGGTCGGGCAGGAAGAGGGCCTATTTCCCATGATTCCTTCATATTTGCATATACGATACAAGG
CTGTTAGAGAGATAATTAGAATTAATTTGACTGTAAACACAAAGATATTAGTACAAAATACGTGACGTAG
AAAGTAATAATTTCTTGGGTAGTTTGCAGTTTTAAAATTATGTTTTAAAATGGACTATCATATGCTTACC
GTAACTTGAAAGTATTTCGATTTCTTGGCTTTATATATCTTGTGGAAAGGACGAAACACCGAAGCTACTA
TGTTCCAAGGGTTTAAGAGCTATGCTGGAAACAGCATAGCAAGTTTAAATAAGGCTAGTCCGTTATCAAC
TTGAAAAAGTGGCACCGAGTCGGTGCTTTTTTTGGATCCAATTCTACCGGGTAGGGGAGGCGCTTTTCCC
AAGGCAGTCTGGAGCATGCGCTTTAGCAGCCCCGCTGGGCACTTGGCGCTACACAAGTGGCCTCTGGCCT
CGCACACATTCCACATCCACCGGTAGGCGCCAACCGGCTCCGTTCTTTGGTGGCCCCTTCGCGCCACCTT
CTACTCCTCCCCTAGTCAGGAAGTTCCCCCCCGCCCCGCAGCTCGCGTCGTGCAGGACGTGACAAATGGA
AGTAGCACGTCTCACTAGTCTCGTGCAGATGGACAGCACCGCTGAGCAATGGAAGCGGGTAGGCCTTTGG
GGCAGCGGCCAATAGCAGCTTTGCTCCTTCGCTTTCTGGGCTCAGAGGCTGGGAAGGGGTGGGTCCGGGG
GCGGGCTCAGGGGCGGGCTCAGGGGCGGGGCGGGCGCCCGAAGGTCCTCCGGAGGCCCGGCATTCTGCAC
GCTTCAAAAGCGCACGTCTGCCGCGCTGTTCTCCTCTTCCTCATCTCCGGGCCTTTCGACCTGCATCCAT
CTAGATCTCGAGCAGCTGAAGCTTACCATGACCGAGTACAAGCCCACGGTGCGCCTCGCCACCCGCGACG
ACGTCCCCAGGGCCGTACGCACCCTCGCCGCCGCGTTCGCCGACTACCCCGCCACGCGCCACACCGTCGA
TCCGGACCGCCACATCGAGCGGGTCACCGAGCTGCAAGAACTCTTCCTCACGCGCGTCGGGCTCGACATC
GGCAAGGTGTGGGTCGCGGACGACGGCGCCGCGGTGGCGGTCTGGACCACGCCGGAGAGCGTCGAAGCGG
GGGCGGTGTTCGCCGAGATCGGCCCGCGCATGGCCGAGTTGAGCGGTTCCCGGCTGGCCGCGCAGCAACA
GATGGAAGGCCTCCTGGCGCCGCACCGGCCCAAGGAGCCCGCGTGGTTCCTGGCCACCGTCGGCGTCTCG
CCCGACCACCAGGGCAAGGGTCTGGGCAGCGCCGTCGTGCTCCCCGGAGTGGAGGCGGCCGAGCGCGCCG
GGGTGCCCGCCTTCCTGGAGACCTCCGCGCCCCGCAACCTCCCCTTCTACGAGCGGCTCGGCTTCACCGT
CACCGCCGACGTCGAGGTGCCCGAAGGACCGCGCACCTGGTGCATGACCCGCAAGCCCGGTGCCGGCGGC
GGGTCCGGAGGAGAGGGCAGAGGAAGTCTCCTAACATGCGGTGACGTGGAGGAGAATCCTGGCCCAATGA
GCGAGCTGATTAAGGAGAACATGCACATGAAGCTGTACATGGAGGGCACCGTGGACAACCATCACTTCAA
GTGCACATCCGAGGGCGAAGGCAAGCCCTACGAGGGCACCCAGACCATGAGAATCAAGGTGGTCGAGGGC
GGCCCTCTCCCCTTCGCCTTCGACATCCTGGCTACTAGCTTCCTCTACGGCAGCAAGACCTTCATCAACC
ACACCCAGGGCATCCCCGACTTCTTCAAGCAGTCCTTCCCTGAGGGCTTCACATGGGAGAGAGTCACCAC
ATACGAGGACGGGGGCGTGCTGACCGCTACCCAGGACACCAGCCTCCAGGACGGCTGCCTCATCTACAAC
GTCAAGATCAGAGGGGTGAACTTCACATCCAACGGCCCTGTGATGCAGAAGAAAACACTCGGCTGGGAGG
CCTTCACCGAGACGCTGTACCCCGCTGACGGCGGCCTGGAAGGCAGAAACGACATGGCCCTGAAGCTCGT
GGGCGGGAGCCATCTGATCGCAAACATCAAGACCACATATAGATCCAAGAAACCCGCTAAGAACCTCAAG
ATGCCTGGCGTCTACTATGTGGACTACAGACTGGAAAGAATCAAGGAGGCCAACAACGAGACCTACGTCG
AGCAGCACGAGGTGGCAGTGGCCAGATACTGCGACCTCCCTAGCAAACTGGGGCACAAGCTTAATTGAGC
GGCCGCTCAACCTCTGGATTACAAAATTTGTGAAAGATTGACTGGTATTCTTAACTATGTTGCTCCTTTT
ACGCTATGTGGATACGCTGCTTTAATGCCTTTGTATCATGCTATTGCTTCCCGTATGGCTTTCATTTTCT
CCTCCTTGTATAAATCCTGGTTGCTGTCTCTTTATGAGGAGTTGTGGCCCGTTGTCAGGCAACGTGGCGT
GGTGTGCACTGTGTTTGCTGACGCAACCCCCACTGGTTGGGGCATTGCCACCACCTGTCAGCTCCTTTCC
GGGACTTTCGCTTTCCCCCTCCCTATTGCCACGGCGGAACTCATCGCCGCCTGCCTTGCCCGCTGCTGGA
CAGGGGCTCGGCTGTTGGGCACTGACAATTCCGTGGTGTTGTCGGGGAAATCATCGTCCTTTCCTTGGCT
GCTCGCCTGTGTTGCCACCTGGATTCTGCGCGGGACGTCCTTCTGCTACGTCCCTTCGGCCCTCAATCCA
GCGGACCTTCCTTCCCGCGGCCTGCTGCCGGCTCTGCGGCCTCTTCCGCGTCTACGCCTTCGCCCTCAGA
CGAGTCGGATCTCCCTTTGGGCCGCCTCCCCGCAGGTACCTTTAAGACCAATGACTTACAAGGCAGCTGT
AGATCTTAGCCACTTTTTAAAAGAAAAGGGGGGACTGGAAGGGCTAATTCACTCCCAAAGAAGTCAAGAT
CTGCTTTTTGCCTGTACTGGGTCTCTCTGGTTAGACCAGAGTCTCTCTGGTTAGACCAGATCTGAGCCTG
GGAGCTCTCTGGCTAACTAGGGAACCCACTGCTTAAGCCTCAATAAAGCTTGCCTTGAGTGCTTCAAGTA
GTGTGTGCCCGTCTGTTGTGTGACTCTGGTAACTAGAGATCCCTCAGACCCTTTTAGTCAGTGTGGAAAA
TCTCTAGCAGTTTAAACCCGCTGATCAGCCTCGACTGTGCCTTCTAGTTGCCAGCCATCTGTTGTTTGCC
CCTCCCCCGTGCCTTCCTTGACCCTGGAAGGTGCCACTCCCACTGTCCTTTCCTAATAAAATGAGGAAAT
TGCATCGCATTGTCTGAGTAGGTGTCATTCTATTCTGGGGGGTGGGGTGGGGCAGGACAGCAAGGGGGAG
GATTGGGAAGTCAATAGCAGGCATGCTGGGGATGCGGTGGGCTCTATGGGCGGCCGTTAATTAAGCTTTT
GTTCCCTTTAGTGAGGGTTAATTGCGCGCTTGGCGTAATCATGGTCATAGCTGTTTCCTGTGTGAAATTG
TTATCCGCTCACAATTCCACACAACATACGAGCCGGGAGCATAAAGTGTAAAGCCTGGGGTGCCTAATGA
GTGAGCTAACTCACATTAATTGCGTTGCGCTCACTGCCCGCTTTCCAGTCGGGAAACCTGTCGTGCCAGC
TGCATTAATGAATCGGCCAACGCGCGGGGAGAGGCGGTTTGCGTATTGGGCGCTCTTCCGCTTCCTCGCT
CACTGACTCGCTGCGCTCGGTCGTTCGGCTGCGGCGAGCGGTATCAGCTCACTCAAAGGCGGTAATACGG
TTATCCACAGAATCAGGGGATAACGCAGGAAAGAACATGTGAGCAAAAGGCCAGCAAAAGGCCAGGAACC
GTAAAAAGGCCGCGTTGCTGGCGTTTTTCCATAGGCTCCGCCCCCCTGACGAGCATCACAAAAATCGACG
CTCAAGTCAGAGGTGGCGAAACCCGACAGGACTATAAAGATACCAGGCGTTTCCCCCTGGAAGCTCCCTC
GTGCGCTCTCCTGTTCCGACCCTGCCGCTTACCGGATACCTGTCCGCCTTTCTCCCTTCGGGAAGCGTGG
CGCTTTCTCATAGCTCACGCTGTAGGTATCTCAGTTCGGTGTAGGTCGTTCGCTCCAAGCTGGGCTGTGT
GCACGAACCCCCCGTTCAGCCCGACCGCTGCGCCTTATCCGGTAACTATCGTCTTGAGTCCAACCCGGTA
AGACACGACTTATCGCCACTGGCAGCAGCCACTGGTAACAGGATTAGCAGAGCGAGGTATGTAGGCGGTG
CTACAGAGTTCTTGAAGTGGTGGCCTAACTACGGCTACACTAGAAGAACAGTATTTGGTATCTGCGCTCT
GCTGAAGCCAGTTACCTTCGGAAAAAGAGTTGGTAGCTCTTGATCCGGCAAACAAACCACCGCTGGTAGC
GGTGGTTTTTTTGTTTGCAAGCAGCAGATTACGCGCAGAAAAAAAGGATCTCAAGAAGATCCTTTGATCT
TTTCTACGGGGTCTGACGCTCAGTGGAACGAAAACTCACGTTAAGGGATTTTGGTCATGAGATTATCAAA
AAGGATCTTCACCTAGATCCTTTTAAATTAAAAATGAAGTTTTAAATCAATCTAAAGTATATATGAGTAA
ACTTGGTCTGACAGTTACCAATGCTTAATCAGTGAGGCACCTATCTCAGCGATCTGTCTATTTCGTTCAT
CCATAGTTGCCTGACTCCCCGTCGTGTAGATAACTACGATACGGGAGGGCTTACCATCTGGCCCCAGTGC
TGCAATGATACCGCGAGACCCACGCTCACCGGCTCCAGATTTATCAGCAATAAACCAGCCAGCCGGAAGG
GCCGAGCGCAGAAGTGGTCCTGCAACTTTATCCGCCTCCATCCAGTCTATTAATTGTTGCCGGGAAGCTA
GAGTAAGTAGTTCGCCAGTTAATAGTTTGCGCAACGTTGTTGCCATTGCTACAGGCATCGTGGTGTCACG
CTCGTCGTTTGGTATGGCTTCATTCAGCTCCGGTTCCCAACGATCAAGGCGAGTTACATGATCCCCCATG
TTGTGCAAAAAAGCGGTTAGCTCCTTCGGTCCTCCGATCGTTGTCAGAAGTAAGTTGGCCGCAGTGTTAT
CACTCATGGTTATGGCAGCACTGCATAATTCTCTTACTGTCATGCCATCCGTAAGATGCTTTTCTGTGAC
TGGTGAGTACTCAACCAAGTCATTCTGAGAATAGTGTATGCGGCGACCGAGTTGCTCTTGCCCGGCGTCA
ATACGGGATAATACCGCGCCACATAGCAGAACTTTAAAAGTGCTCATCATTGGAAAACGTTCTTCGGGGC
GAAAACTCTCAAGGATCTTACCGCTGTTGAGATCCAGTTCGATGTAACCCACTCGTGCACCCAACTGATC
TTCAGCATCTTTTACTTTCACCAGCGTTTCTGGGTGAGCAAAAACAGGAAGGCAAAATGCCGCAAAAAAG
GGAATAAGGGCGACACGGAAATGTTGAATACTCATACTCTTCCTTTTTCAATATTATTGAAGCATTTATC
AGGGTTATTGTCTCATGAGCGGATACATATTTGAATGTATTTAGAAAAATAAACAAATAGGGGTTCCGCG
CACATTTCCCCGAAAAGTGCCACCTAAATTGTAAGCGTTAATATTTTGTTAAAATTCGCGTTAAATTTTT
GTTAAATCAGCTCATTTTTTAACCAATAGGCCGAAATCGGCAAAATCCCTTATAAATCAAAAGAATAGAC
CGAGATAGGGT
[37 nt withheld, positions 8062-8098]
AAAGAACGTGGACTCCAACGTCAAAGG
[49 nt withheld, positions 8126-8174]
T
[91 nt withheld, positions 8176-8266]
G
[124 nt withheld, positions 8268-8391]
CCCATTCGCCATTCAGGCTGCGCAACTGTTGGGAAGGGCGATCGGTGCGGGCCTCTTCGCTATTACGCCA
GCTGGCGAAAGGGGGATGTGCTGCAAGGCGATTAAGTTGGGTAACGCCAGGGTTTTCCCAGTCACGACGT
TGTAAAACGACGGCCAGTGAGCGCGCGTAATACGACTCACTATAGGGCGAATTGACTAGTACATAACTTA
CGGTAAATGGCCCGCCTGGCTGACCGCCCAACGACCCCCGCCCATTGAC
Features (pLannotate 1.2.2; 28 found; start..end, strand, type, name):
    242..441     +  promoter       CMV promoter: human cytomegalovirus (CMV) immediate early promoter
    459..639     +  LTR            5' LTR (truncated): truncated 5' long terminal repeat (LTR) from HIV-1
    686..811     +  misc_feature   HIV-1 Ψ: packaging signal of human immunodeficiency virus type 1
    795..1133    +  CDS            HIV-1 gag (fragment): gag protein from human immunodeficiency virus 1; gag
   1310..1543    +  misc_feature   RRE: The Rev response element (RRE) of HIV-1 allows for Rev-dependent mRNA export from the nucleus to the cytoplasm.
   1920..2020    +  CDS            Rev (fragment): human immunodeficiency virus 1 (HIV-1) Rev protein; rev; enhances nuclear export of unspliced and incompletely spliced viral mRNAs
   2070..2187    +  misc_feature   cPPT/CTS: central polypurine tract and central termination sequence of HIV-1
   2262..2502    +  promoter       U6 promoter: RNA polymerase III promoter for human U6 snRNA
   2549..2616    +  misc_RNA       tracrRNA (fragment): trans-activating CRISPR RNA for the Streptococcus pyogenes CRISPR/Cas9 system
   2639..3138    +  promoter       PGK promoter: mouse phosphoglycerate kinase 1 promoter
   3178..3774    +  CDS            PuroR (fragment): puromycin N-acetyltransferase; pac from Streptomyces; confers resistance to puromycin
   3847..4545    +  CDS            TagBFP: TagBFP is a basic (constitutively fluorescent) blue fluorescent protein published in 2008, derived from Entacmaea quadricolor. It is reported to be a very rapidly-maturing monomer with very low acid sensitivity.
   4557..5143    +  misc_feature   WPRE: woodchuck hepatitis virus posttranscriptional regulatory element
   5137..5283    +  CDS            nef (fragment): NEF_HV1LA - Experimental evidence at protein level: Swiss-Prot protein existence level 1. Extracellular Nef protein targets CD4(+) T-lymphocytes for apoptosis by interacting with CXCR4 surface receptors. From Human immunodeficiency virus type 1 group M subtype B (isolate Lai) (HIV-1).
   5291..5469    +  LTR            5' LTR (truncated): truncated 5' long terminal repeat (LTR) from HIV-1
   5495..5606    +  polyA_signal   bGH poly(A) signal: bovine growth hormone polyadenylation signal
   5745..5763    -  promoter       T3 promoter: promoter for bacteriophage T3 RNA polymerase
   5808..5824    -  protein_bind   lac operator: The lac repressor binds to the lac operator to inhibit transcription in E. coli. This inhibition can be relieved by adding lactose or isopropyl-β-D-thiogalactopyranoside (IPTG). lac repressor encoded by lacI
   5832..5862    -  promoter       lac promoter: promoter for the E. coli lac operon
   5877..5898    -  protein_bind   CAP binding site: CAP binding activates transcription in the presence of cAMP. E. coli catabolite activator protein
   5911..6003    -  CDS            lacI (fragment): lac repressor; lacI; The lac repressor binds to the lac operator to inhibit transcription in E. coli. This inhibition can be relieved by adding lactose or isopropyl-β-D-thiogalactopyranoside (IPTG).
   6186..6774    -  rep_origin     ori: high-copy-number ColE1/pMB1/pBR322/pUC origin of replication
   6945..7805    -  CDS            AmpR: β-lactamase; bla; confers resistance to ampicillin, carbenicillin, and related antibiotics
   7806..7910    -  promoter       AmpR promoter: bla
   7963..8391    -  rep_origin     f1 ori (sequence partly withheld): f1 bacteriophage origin of replication; arrow indicates direction of (+) strand synthesis
   8396..8551    -  CDS            lacZα (fragment): LacZα fragment of β-galactosidase; lacZ fragment
   8559..8577    +  promoter       T7 promoter: promoter for bacteriophage T7 RNA polymerase
   8591..241     +  enhancer       CMV enhancer (across the origin): human cytomegalovirus immediate early enhancer
