[The description below was written by a language model from this plasmid's Addgene catalogue record and pLannotate feature annotations shown in this document.]
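Description:
pKLV2-U6gRNA5(hBIRC2_1k)-PGKpuro2ABFP-W is a lentiviral CRISPR guide RNA vector built on the pKLV2-U6gRNA5(BbsI)-PGKpuro2ABFP-W backbone, carrying a single guide directed against human BIRC2 (also known as cIAP1). The guide was inserted between two BbsI sites, both destroyed in cloning, so that it sits downstream of the human U6 RNA polymerase III promoter and directly upstream of a Streptococcus pyogenes Cas9 guide scaffold (annotated as a tracrRNA fragment). The plasmid does not encode Cas9, so the nuclease has to be supplied separately in the target cells.

A second cassette uses the mouse PGK promoter to drive puromycin N-acetyltransferase and TagBFP. The vector name indicates that these are joined by a 2A peptide, which would yield both proteins from one transcript, although the linker is not separately annotated. Transduced cells can therefore be selected with puromycin and tracked or sorted by blue fluorescence. A WPRE follows to enhance transcript expression.

The viral framework is HIV-1 derived: a CMV enhancer/promoter replaces the upstream part of a truncated 5' LTR to drive genomic RNA production in packaging cells. It is followed by the Ψ packaging signal with a gag fragment, the RRE for Rev-dependent nuclear export, and the cPPT/CTS. A truncated downstream LTR and bGH polyadenylation signal close the unit. Packaging functions are absent and must be provided in trans.

In bacteria the 8,650 nt plasmid is maintained through a high-copy ColE1/pUC origin with ampicillin resistance, and an f1 origin is also present. The record links it to work on TNF/NF-κB pathway dependency and sensitivity to AZD5582 in oral squamous cell carcinoma.
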