Addgene plasmid #208416: pKLV2-U6gRNA5(hBIRC2_1k)-PGKpuro2ABFP-W
Purpose: Lentiviral gRNA plasmid targeting human BIRC2 gene, co-expression of BFP tag
Depositing lab: Sok Ching Cheong. Depositing organization: Cancer Research Malaysia. Publication: High TNF and NF-kappaB Pathway Dependency Are Associated with AZD5582 Sensitivity in OSCC via CASP8-Dependent Apoptosis. Chai AWY, Tan YH, Ooi S, Yee PS, Yee SM, Lightfoot H, Barthorpe S, Garnett MJ, Cheong SC. Cancer Res Commun. 2024 Nov 1;4(11):2919-2932. doi: 10.1158/2767-9764.CRC-24-0136. PubMed 39360810.
Backbone
  Vector backbone: pKLV2-U6gRNA5(BbsI)-PGKpuro2ABFP-W
  Backbone size w/o insert (bp): 8648
  Vector type: Mammalian Expression, Lentiviral, CRISPR
  Selectable markers: Puromycin ; BFP
Growth in bacteria
  Bacterial resistance: Ampicillin, 100 μg/mL
  Growth temperature: 37°C
  Growth strain: NEB Stable
  Copy number: Unknown
Gene/Insert
  Gene/Insert name: BIRC2
  gRNA/shRNA sequence: GAAGCTACTATGTTCCAAGG
  Species: H. sapiens (human)
  Mutation: N/A
  Entrez Gene: BIRC2 (a.k.a. API1, HIAP2, Hiap-2, MIHB, RNF48, c-IAP1, cIAP1)
  Promoter: human U6
  Cloning method: Restriction Enzyme; 5′ cloning site BbsI (destroyed during cloning); 3′ cloning site BbsI (destroyed during cloning)
  Sequencing primers: 5′ AGATAATTAGAATTAATTTGACTG
Terms and licenses: Academic/Nonprofit Terms; Industry Terms: Not Available to Industry
Depositor comments: Used BbsI enzyme to clone in gRNA targeting gene of interest.
How to cite: pKLV2-U6gRNA5(hBIRC2_1k)-PGKpuro2ABFP-W was a gift from Sok Ching Cheong (Addgene plasmid # 208416 ; http://n2t.net/addgene:208416 ; RRID:Addgene_208416)
